>Addgene plasmid #55662 | RIT1 | addgene full sequence | sequence record 468759 | Addgene NGS Result
AGCTTATCGACTGCACGGTGCACCAATGCTTCTGGCGTCAGGCAGCCATCGGAAGCTGTGGTATGGCTGT
GCAGGTCGTAAATCACTGCATAATTCGTGTCGCTCAAGGCGCACTCCCGTTCTGGATAATGTTTTTTGCG
CCGACATCATAACGGTTCTGGCAAATATTCTGAAATGAGCTGTTGACAATTAATCATCGGCTCGTATAAT
GTGTGGAATTGTGAGCGGATAACAATTTCACACAGGAAACAGTATTCATGTCCCCTATACTAGGTTATTG
GAAAATTAAGGGCCTTGTGCAACCCACTCGACTTCTTTTGGAATATCTTGAAGAAAAATATGAAGAGCAT
TTGTATGAGCGCGATGAAGGTGATAAATGGCGAAACAAAAAGTTTGAATTGGGTTTGGAGTTTCCCAATC
TTCCTTATTATATTGATGGTGATGTTAAATTAACACAGTCTATGGCCATCATACGTTATATAGCTGACAA
GCACAACATGTTGGGTGGTTGTCCAAAAGAGCGTGCAGAGATTTCAATGCTTGAAGGAGCGGTTTTGGAT
ATTAGATACGGTGTTTCGAGAATTGCATATAGTAAAGACTTTGAAACTCTCAAAGTTGATTTTCTTAGCA
AGCTACCTGAAATGCTGAAAATGTTCGAAGATCGTTTATGTCATAAAACATATTTAAATGGTGATCATGT
AACCCATCCTGACTTCATGTTGTATGACGCTCTTGATGTTGTTTTATACATGGACCCAATGTGCCTGGAT
GCGTTCCCAAAATTAGTTTGTTTTAAAAAACGTATTGAAGCTATCCCACAAATTGATAAGTACTTGAAAT
CCAGCAAGTATATAGCATGGCCTTTGCAGGGCTGGCAAGCCACGTTTGGTGGTGGCGACCATCCTCCAAA
ATCGGATCTGGTTCCGCGTGGATCTGAGTCCGGAGCTCGCCCCATTGGTAGCAGCTGTAGCAGCCCTGCA
GCACTCTCCCGGGAATACAAACTAGTGATGCTGGGTGCCGGTGGAGTTGGGAAGAGTGCCATGACAATGC
AGTTCATCAGCCACCGATTCCCAGAAGACCATGACCCCACCATTGAAGATGCTTATAAGATCCGGATCCG
CATTGATGATGAACCTGCCAATCTGGACATCCTGGACACAGCAGGACAGGCAGAGTTTACAGCCATGCGG
GATCAGTATATGAGGGCAGGAGAAGGATTCATCATCTGTTACTCCATCACGGATCGTCGAAGTTTCCACG
AAGTTCGGGAGTTTAAACAACTGATTTACCGGGTCCGACGCACCGATGATACACCGGTGGTTCTTGTGGG
GAACAAGTCTGACCTAAAGCAGCTGAGGCAGGTCTCCAAGGAAGAGGGATTGTCTCTGGCTCGAGAATTC
AGTTGTCCCTTTTTTGAGACCTCAGCTGCCTACCGTTACTACATCGACGACGTTTTCCACGCCCTCGTCC
GGGAGATCCGTAAGAAAGAGAAGGAGCTAGTACTGGCCATGGAGAAGAAGGCCAAACCCAAGAACAGCGT
ATGGAAGAGGCTGAAGTCACCGTTCAGGAGGAAGAAAGACTCGGTCACCTGACAATTCATCGTGACTGAC
TGACGATCTGCCTCGCGCGTTTCGGTGATGACGGTGAAAACCTCTGACACATGCAGCTCCCGGAGACGGT
CACAGCTTGTCTGTAAGCGGATGCCGGGAGCAGACAAGCCCGTCAGGGCGCGTCAGCGGGTGTTGGCGGG
TGTCGGGGCGCAGCCATGACCCAGTCACGTAGCGATAGCGGAGTGTATAATTCTTGAAGACGAAAGGGCC
TCGTGATACGCCTATTTTTATAGGTTAATGTCATGATAATAATGGTTTCTTAGACGTCAGGTGGCACTTT
TCGGGGAAATGTGCGCGGAACCCCTATTTGTTTATTTTTCTAAATACATTCAAATATGTATCCGCTCATG
AGACAATAACCCTGATAAATGCTTCAATAATATTGAAAAAGGAAGAGTATGAGTATTCAACATTTCCGTG
TCGCCCTTATTCCCTTTTTTGCGGCATTTTGCCTTCCTGTTTTTGCTCACCCAGAAACGCTGGTGAAAGT
AAAAGATGCTGAAGATCAGTTGGGTGCACGAGTGGGTTACATCGAACTGGATCTCAACAGCGGTAAGATC
CTTGAGAGTTTTCGCCCCGAAGAACGTTTTCCAATGATGAGCACTTTTAAAGTTCTGCTATGTGGCGCGG
TATTATCCCGTGTTGACGCCGGGCAAGAGCAACTCGGTCGCCGCATACACTATTCTCAGAATGACTTGGT
TGAGTACTCACCAGTCACAGAAAAGCATCTTACGGATGGCATGACAGTAAGAGAATTATGCAGTGCTGCC
ATAACCATGAGTGATAACACTGCGGCCAACTTACTTCTGACAACGATCGGAGGACCGAAGGAGCTAACCG
CTTTTTTGCACAACATGGGGGATCATGTAACTCGCCTTGATCGTTGGGAACCGGAGCTGAATGAAGCCAT
ACCAAACGACGAGCGTGACACCACGATGCCTGCAGCAATGGCAACAACGTTGCGCAAACTATTAACTGGC
GAACTACTTACTCTAGCTTCCCGGCAACAATTAATAGACTGGATGGAGGCGGATAAAGTTGCAGGACCAC
TTCTGCGCTCGGCCCTTCCGGCTGGCTGGTTTATTGCTGATAAATCTGGAGCCGGTGAGCGTGGGTCTCG
CGGTATCATTGCAGCACTGGGGCCAGATGGTAAGCCCTCCCGTATCGTAGTTATCTACACGACGGGGAGT
CAGGCAACTATGGATGAACGAAATAGACAGATCGCTGAGATAGGTGCCTCACTGATTAAGCATTGGTAAC
TGTCAGACCAAGTTTACTCATATATACTTTAGATTGATTTAAAACTTCATTTTTAATTTAAAAGGATCTA
GGTGAAGATCCTTTTTGATAATCTCATGACCAAAATCCCTTAACGTGAGTTTTCGTTCCACTGAGCGTCA
GACCCCGTAGAAAAGATCAAAGGATCTTCTTGAGATCCTTTTTTTCTGCGCGTAATCTGCTGCTTGCAAA
CAAAAAAACCACCGCTACCAGCGGTGGTTTGTTTGCCGGATCAAGAGCTACCAACTCTTTTTCCGAAGGT
AACTGGCTTCAGCAGAGCGCAGATACCAAATACTGTCCTTCTAGTGTAGCCGTAGTTAGGCCACCACTTC
AAGAACTCTGTAGCACCGCCTACATACCTCGCTCTGCTAATCCTGTTACCAGTGGCTGCTGCCAGTGGCG
ATAAGTCGTGTCTTACCGGGTTGGACTCAAGACGATAGTTACCGGATAAGGCGCAGCGGTCGGGCTGAAC
GGGGGGTTCGTGCACACAGCCCAGCTTGGAGCGAACGACCTACACCGAACTGAGATACCTACAGCGTGAG
CTATGAGAAAGCGCCACGCTTCCCGAAGGGAGAAAGGCGGACAGGTATCCGGTAAGCGGCAGGGTCGGAA
CAGGAGAGCGCACGAGGGAGCTTCCAGGGGGAAACGCCTGGTATCTTTATAGTCCTGTCGGGTTTCGCCA
CCTCTGACTTGAGCGTCGATTTTTGTGATGCTCGTCAGGGGGGCGGAGCCTATGGAAAAACGCCAGCAAC
GCGGCCTTTTTACGGTTCCTGGCCTTTTGCTGGCCTTTTGCTCACATGTTCTTTCCTGCGTTATCCCCTG
ATTCTGTGGATAACCGTATTACCGCCTTTGAGTGAGCTGATACCGCTCGCCGCAGCCGAACGACCGAGCG
CAGCGAGTCAGTGAGCGAGGAAGCGGAAGAGCGCCTGATGCGGTATTTTCTCCTTACGCATCTGTGCGGT
ATTTCACACCGCATAAATTCCGACACCATCGAATGGCGCAAAACCTTTCGCGGTATGGCATGATAGCGCC
CGGAAGAGAGTCAATTCAGGGTGGTGAATGTGAAACCAGTAACGTTATACGATGTCGCAGAGTATGCCGG
TGTCTCTTATCAGACCGTTTCCCGCGTGGTGAACCAGGCCAGCCACGTTTCTGCGAAAACGCGGGAAAAA
GTGGAAGCGGCGATGGCGGAGCTGAATTACATTCCCAACCGCGTGGCACAACAACTGGCGGGCAAACAGT
CGTTGCTGATTGGCGTTGCCACCTCCAGTCTGGCCCTGCACGCGCCGTCGCAAATTGTCGCGGCGATTAA
ATCTCGCGCCGATCAACTGGGTGCCAGCGTGGTGGTGTCGATGGTAGAACGAAGCGGCGTCGAAGCCTGT
AAAGCGGCGGTGCACAATCTTCTCGCGCAACGCGTCAGTGGGCTGATCATTAACTATCCGCTGGATGACC
AGGATGCCATTGCTGTGGAAGCTGCCTGCACTAATGTTCCGGCGTTATTTCTTGATGTCTCTGACCAGAC
ACCCATCAACAGTATTATTTTCTCCCATGAAGACGGTACGCGACTGGGCGTGGAGCATCTGGTCGCATTG
GGTCACCAGCAAATCGCGCTGTTAGCGGGCCCATTAAGTTCTGTCTCGGCGCGTCTGCGTCTGGCTGGCT
GGCATAAATATCTCACTCGCAATCAAATTCAGCCGATAGCGGAACGGGAAGGCGACTGGAGTGCCATGTC
CGGTTTTCAACAAACCATGCAAATGCTGAATGAGGGCATCGTTCCCACTGCGATGCTGGTTGCCAACGAT
CAGATGGCGCTGGGCGCAATGCGCGCCATTACCGAGTCCGGGCTGCGCGTTGGTGCGGATATCTCGGTAG
TGGGATACGACGATACCGAAGACAGCTCATGTTATATCCCGCCGTTAACCACCATCAAACAGGATTTTCG
CCTGCTGGGGCAAACCAGCGTGGACCGCTTGCTGCAACTCTCTCAGGGCCAGGCGGTGAAGGGCAATCAG
CTGTTGCCCGTCTCACTGGTGAAAAGAAAAACCACCCTGGCGCCCAATACGCAAACCGCCTCTCCCCGCG
CGTTGGCCGATTCATTAATGCAGCTGGCACGACAGGTTTCCCGACTGGAAAGCGGGCAGTGAGCGCAACG
CAATTAATGTAAGTTAGCTCACTCATTAGGCACCCCAGGCTTTACACTTTATGCTTCCGGCTCGTATGTT
GTGTGGAATTGTGAGCGGATAACAATTTCACACAGGAAACAGCTATGACCATGATTACGGATTCACTGGC
CGTCGTTTTACAACGTCGTGACTGGGAAAACCCTGGCGTTACCCAACTTAATCGCCTTGCAGCACATCCC
CCTTTCGCCAGCTGGCGTAATAGCGAAGAGGCCCGCACCGATCGCCCTTCCCAACAGTTGCGCAGCCTGA
ATGGCGAATGGCGCTTTGCCTGGTTTCCGGCACCAGAAGCGGTGCCGGAAAGCTGGCTGGAGTGCGATCT
TCCTGAGGCCGATACTGTCGTCGTCCCCTCAAACTGGCAGATGCACGGTTACGATGCGCCCATCTACACC
AACGTGACCTATCCCATTACGGTCAATCCGCCGTTTGTTCCCACGGAGAATCCGACGGGTTGTTACTCGC
TCACATTTAATGTTGATGAAAGCTGGCTACAGGAAGGCCAGACGCGAATTATTTTTGATGGCGTTGGAAT
T
Features (pLannotate 1.2.2; 17 found; start..end, strand, type, name):
    183..211     +  promoter       tac promoter: strong E. coli promoter; hybrid between the trp and lac UV5 promoters
    219..235     +  protein_bind   lac operator: The lac repressor binds to the lac operator to inhibit transcription in E. coli. This inhibition can be relieved by adding lactose or isopropyl-β-D-thiogalactopyranoside (IPTG). lac repressor encoded by lacI
    258..911     +  CDS            GST26_SCHJA: Experimental evidence at protein level: Swiss-Prot protein existence level 1. GST isoenzymes appear to play a central role in the parasite detoxification system. Other functions are also suspected including a role in increasing the solubility of haematin in the parasite gut. From Schistosoma japonicum (Blood fluke).
    936..1589    +  CDS            Rit1: RIT1_MOUSE - Also known as Rit. Experimental evidence at protein level: Swiss-Prot protein existence level 1. Plays a crucial role in coupling NGF stimulation to the activation of both EPHB2 and MAPK14 signaling pathways and in NGF- dependent neuronal differentiation. Involved in ELK1 transactivation through the Ras-MAPK signaling cascade that mediates a wide variety of cellular functions, including cell proliferation, survival, and differentiation (By similarity). From Mus musculus (Mouse).
   1618..1657    +  CDS            rop (fragment): Rop protein, which maintains plasmids at low copy number; rop
   1759..1799    +  misc_feature   bom (fragment): basis of mobility region from pBR322
   1904..2008    +  promoter       AmpR promoter: bla
   2009..2869    +  CDS            AmpR: β-lactamase; bla; confers resistance to ampicillin, carbenicillin, and related antibiotics
   3040..3628    +  rep_origin     ori: high-copy-number ColE1/pMB1/pBR322/pUC origin of replication
   3814..3865    -  misc_feature   bom (fragment): basis of mobility region from pBR322
   3872..3949    +  promoter       lacI promoter: lacI
   3950..5032    +  CDS            lacI: lac repressor; lacI; The lac repressor binds to the lac operator to inhibit transcription in E. coli. This inhibition can be relieved by adding lactose or isopropyl-β-D-thiogalactopyranoside (IPTG).
   5045..5066    +  protein_bind   CAP binding site: CAP binding activates transcription in the presence of cAMP. E. coli catabolite activator protein
   5081..5111    +  promoter       lac promoter: promoter for the E. coli lac operon
   5119..5135    +  protein_bind   lac operator: The lac repressor binds to the lac operator to inhibit transcription in E. coli. This inhibition can be relieved by adding lactose or isopropyl-β-D-thiogalactopyranoside (IPTG). lac repressor encoded by lacI
   5155..5328    +  CDS            lacZα: LacZα fragment of β-galactosidase; lacZ fragment
   5592..107     -  CDS            yciV (fragment) (across the origin): RNAAM_ECOLI - Also known as trpH From Escherichia coli (strain K12).
