>Addgene plasmid #55662 | RIT1 | analyzer sequence | sequence record 86188
ACGTTATCGACTGCACGGTGCACCAATGCTTCTGGCGTCAGGCAGCCATCGGAAGCTGTGGTATGGCTGT
GCAGGTCGTAAATCACTGCATAATTCGTGTCGCTCAAGGCGCACTCCCGTTCTGGATAATGTTTTTTGCG
CCGACATCATAACGGTTCTGGCAAATATTCTGAAATGAGCTGTTGACAATTAATCATCGGCTCGTATAAT
GTGTGGAATTGTGAGCGGATAACAATTTCACACAGGAAACAGTATTCATGTCCCCTATACTAGGTTATTG
GAAAATTAAGGGCCTTGTGCAACCCACTCGACTTCTTTTGGAATATCTTGAAGAAAAATATGAAGAGCAT
TTGTATGAGCGCGATGAAGGTGATAAATGGCGAAACAAAAAGTTTGAATTGGGTTTGGAGTTTCCCAATC
TTCCTTATTATATTGATGGTGATGTTAAATTAACACAGTCTATGGCCATCATACGTTATATAGCTGACAA
GCACAACATGTTGGGTGGTTGTCCAAAAGAGCGTGCAGAGATTTCAATGCTTGAAGGAGCGGTTTTGGAT
ATTAGATACGGTGTTTCGAGAATTGCATATAGTAAAGACTTTGAAACTCTCAAAGTTGATTTTCTTAGCA
AGCTACCTGAAATGCTGAAAATGTTCGAAGATCGTTTATGTCATAAAACATATTTAAATGGTGATCATGT
AACCCATCCTGACTTCATGTTGTATGACGCTCTTGATGTTGTTTTATACATGGACCCAATGTGCCTGGAT
GCGTTCCCAAAATTAGTTTGTTTTAAAAAACGTATTGAAGCTATCCCACAAATTGATAAGTACTTGAAAT
CCAGCAAGTATATAGCATGGCCTTTGCAGGGCTGGCAAGCCACGTTTGGTGGTGGCGACCATCCTCCAAA
ATCGGATCTGGTTCCGCGTGGATCCCCGGGAATTCATCGTGACTGACTGACGATCTGCCTCGCGCGTTTC
GGTGATGACGGTGAAAACCTCTGACACATGCAGCTCCCGGAGACGGTCACAGCTTGTCTGTAAGCGGATG
CCGGGAGCAGACAAGCCCGTCAGGGCGCGTCAGCGGGTGTTGGCGGGTGTCGGGGCGCAGCCATGACCCA
GTCACGTAGCGATAGCGGAGTGTATAATTCTTGAAGACGAAAGGGCCTCGTGATACGCCTATTTTTATAG
GTTAATGTCATGATAATAATGGTTTCTTAGACGTCAGGTGGCACTTTTCGGGGAAATGTGCGCGGAACCC
CTATTTGTTTATTTTTCTAAATACATTCAAATATGTATCCGCTCATGAGACAATAACCCTGATAAATGCT
TCAATAATATTGAAAAAGGAAGAGTATGAGTATTCAACATTTCCGTGTCGCCCTTATTCCCTTTTTTGCG
GCATTTTGCCTTCCTGTTTTTGCTCACCCAGAAACGCTGGTGAAAGTAAAAGATGCTGAAGATCAGTTGG
GTGCACGAGTGGGTTACATCGAACTGGATCTCAACAGCGGTAAGATCCTTGAGAGTTTTCGCCCCGAAGA
ACGTTTTCCAATGATGAGCACTTTTAAAGTTCTGCTATGTGGCGCGGTATTATCCCGTGTTGACGCCGGG
CAAGAGCAACTCGGTCGCCGCATACACTATTCTCAGAATGACTTGGTTGAGTACTCACCAGTCACAGAAA
AGCATCTTACGGATGGCATGACAGTAAGAGAATTATGCAGTGCTGCCATAACCATGAGTGATAACACTGC
GGCCAACTTACTTCTGACAACGATCGGAGGACCGAAGGAGCTAACCGCTTTTTTGCACAACATGGGGGAT
CATGTAACTCGCCTTGATCGTTGGGAACCGGAGCTGAATGAAGCCATACCAAACGACGAGCGTGACACCA
CGATGCCTGCAGCAATGGCAACAACGTTGCGCAAACTATTAACTGGCGAACTACTTACTCTAGCTTCCCG
GCAACAATTAATAGACTGGATGGAGGCGGATAAAGTTGCAGGACCACTTCTGCGCTCGGCCCTTCCGGCT
GGCTGGTTTATTGCTGATAAATCTGGAGCCGGTGAGCGTGGGTCTCGCGGTATCATTGCAGCACTGGGGC
CAGATGGTAAGCCCTCCCGTATCGTAGTTATCTACACGACGGGGAGTCAGGCAACTATGGATGAACGAAA
TAGACAGATCGCTGAGATAGGTGCCTCACTGATTAAGCATTGGTAACTGTCAGACCAAGTTTACTCATAT
ATACTTTAGATTGATTTAAAACTTCATTTTTAATTTAAAAGGATCTAGGTGAAGATCCTTTTTGATAATC
TCATGACCAAAATCCCTTAACGTGAGTTTTCGTTCCACTGAGCGTCAGACCCCGTAGAAAAGATCAAAGG
ATCTTCTTGAGATCCTTTTTTTCTGCGCGTAATCTGCTGCTTGCAAACAAAAAAACCACCGCTACCAGCG
GTGGTTTGTTTGCCGGATCAAGAGCTACCAACTCTTTTTCCGAAGGTAACTGGCTTCAGCAGAGCGCAGA
TACCAAATACTGTCCTTCTAGTGTAGCCGTAGTTAGGCCACCACTTCAAGAACTCTGTAGCACCGCCTAC
ATACCTCGCTCTGCTAATCCTGTTACCAGTGGCTGCTGCCAGTGGCGATAAGTCGTGTCTTACCGGGTTG
GACTCAAGACGATAGTTACCGGATAAGGCGCAGCGGTCGGGCTGAACGGGGGGTTCGTGCACACAGCCCA
GCTTGGAGCGAACGACCTACACCGAACTGAGATACCTACAGCGTGAGCTATGAGAAAGCGCCACGCTTCC
CGAAGGGAGAAAGGCGGACAGGTATCCGGTAAGCGGCAGGGTCGGAACAGGAGAGCGCACGAGGGAGCTT
CCAGGGGGAAACGCCTGGTATCTTTATAGTCCTGTCGGGTTTCGCCACCTCTGACTTGAGCGTCGATTTT
TGTGATGCTCGTCAGGGGGGCGGAGCCTATGGAAAAACGCCAGCAACGCGGCCTTTTTACGGTTCCTGGC
CTTTTGCTGGCCTTTTGCTCACATGTTCTTTCCTGCGTTATCCCCTGATTCTGTGGATAACCGTATTACC
GCCTTTGAGTGAGCTGATACCGCTCGCCGCAGCCGAACGACCGAGCGCAGCGAGTCAGTGAGCGAGGAAG
CGGAAGAGCGCCTGATGCGGTATTTTCTCCTTACGCATCTGTGCGGTATTTCACACCGCATAAATTCCGA
CACCATCGAATGGTGCAAAACCTTTCGCGGTATGGCATGATAGCGCCCGGAAGAGAGTCAATTCAGGGTG
GTGAATGTGAAACCAGTAACGTTATACGATGTCGCAGAGTATGCCGGTGTCTCTTATCAGACCGTTTCCC
GCGTGGTGAACCAGGCCAGCCACGTTTCTGCGAAAACGCGGGAAAAAGTGGAAGCGGCGATGGCGGAGCT
GAATTACATTCCCAACCGCGTGGCACAACAACTGGCGGGCAAACAGTCGTTGCTGATTGGCGTTGCCACC
TCCAGTCTGGCCCTGCACGCGCCGTCGCAAATTGTCGCGGCGATTAAATCTCGCGCCGATCAACTGGGTG
CCAGCGTGGTGGTGTCGATGGTAGAACGAAGCGGCGTCGAAGCCTGTAAAGCGGCGGTGCACAATCTTCT
CGCGCAACGCGTCAGTGGGCTGATCATTAACTATCCGCTGGATGACCAGGATGCCATTGCTGTGGAAGCT
GCCTGCACTAATGTTCCGGCGTTATTTCTTGATGTCTCTGACCAGACACCCATCAACAGTATTATTTTCT
CCCATGAAGACGGTACGCGACTGGGCGTGGAGCATCTGGTCGCATTGGGTCACCAGCAAATCGCGCTGTT
AGCGGGCCCATTAAGTTCTGTCTCGGCGCGTCTGCGTCTGGCTGGCTGGCATAAATATCTCACTCGCAAT
CAAATTCAGCCGATAGCGGAACGGGAAGGCGACTGGAGTGCCATGTCCGGTTTTCAACAAACCATGCAAA
TGCTGAATGAGGGCATCGTTCCCACTGCGATGCTGGTTGCCAACGATCAGATGGCGCTGGGCGCAATGCG
CGCCATTACCGAGTCCGGGCTGCGCGTTGGTGCGGATATCTCGGTAGTGGGATACGACGATACCGAAGAC
AGCTCATGTTATATCCCGCCGTTAACCACCATCAAACAGGATTTTCGCCTGCTGGGGCAAACCAGCGTGG
ACCGCTTGCTGCAACTCTCTCAGGGCCAGGCGGTGAAGGGCAATCAGCTGTTGCCCGTCTCACTGGTGAA
AAGAAAAACCACCCTGGCGCCCAATACGCAAACCGCCTCTCCCCGCGCGTTGGCCGATTCATTAATGCAG
CTGGCACGACAGGTTTCCCGACTGGAAAGCGGGCAGTGAGCGCAACGCAATTAATGTGAGTTAGCTCACT
CATTAGGCACCCCAGGCTTTACACTTTATGCTTCCGGCTCGTATGTTGTGTGGAATTGTGAGCGGATAAC
AATTTCACACAGGAAACAGCTATGACCATGATTACGGATTCACTGGCCGTCGTTTTACAACGTCGTGACT
GGGAAAACCCTGGCGTTACCCAACTTAATCGCCTTGCAGCACATCCCCCTTTCGCCAGCTGGCGTAATAG
CGAAGAGGCCCGCACCGATCGCCCTTCCCAACAGTTGCGCAGCCTGAATGGCGAATGGCGCTTTGCCTGG
TTTCCGGCACCAGAAGCGGTGCCGGAAAGCTGGCTGGAGTGCGATCTTCCTGAGGCCGATACTGTCGTCG
TCCCCTCAAACTGGCAGATGCACGGTTACGATGCGCCCATCTACACCAACGTAACCTATCCCATTACGGT
CAATCCGCCGTTTGTTCCCACGGAGAATCCGACGGGTTGTTACTCGCTCACATTTAATGTTGATGAAAGC
TGGCTACAGGAAGGCCAGACGCGAATTATTTTTGATGGCGTTGGAATT
Features (pLannotate 1.2.2; 16 found; start..end, strand, type, name):
      6..107     -  CDS            yciV (fragment): RNAAM_ECOLI - Also known as trpH From Escherichia coli (strain K12).
    183..211     +  promoter       tac promoter: strong E. coli promoter; hybrid between the trp and lac UV5 promoters
    219..235     +  protein_bind   lac operator: The lac repressor binds to the lac operator to inhibit transcription in E. coli. This inhibition can be relieved by adding lactose or isopropyl-β-D-thiogalactopyranoside (IPTG). lac repressor encoded by lacI
    258..911     +  CDS            GST26_SCHJA: Experimental evidence at protein level: Swiss-Prot protein existence level 1. GST isoenzymes appear to play a central role in the parasite detoxification system. Other functions are also suspected including a role in increasing the solubility of haematin in the parasite gut. From Schistosoma japonicum (Blood fluke).
    965..1004    +  CDS            rop (fragment): Rop protein, which maintains plasmids at low copy number; rop
   1106..1146    +  misc_feature   bom (fragment): basis of mobility region from pBR322
   1251..1355    +  promoter       AmpR promoter: bla
   1356..2216    +  CDS            AmpR: β-lactamase; bla; confers resistance to ampicillin, carbenicillin, and related antibiotics
   2387..2975    +  rep_origin     ori: high-copy-number ColE1/pMB1/pBR322/pUC origin of replication
   3161..3212    -  misc_feature   bom (fragment): basis of mobility region from pBR322
   3219..3296    +  promoter       lacIq promoter: lacI (mutant); In the lacIq allele, a single base change in the promoter boosts expression of the lacI gene about 10-fold.
   3297..4379    +  CDS            lacI: lac repressor; lacI; The lac repressor binds to the lac operator to inhibit transcription in E. coli. This inhibition can be relieved by adding lactose or isopropyl-β-D-thiogalactopyranoside (IPTG).
   4392..4413    +  protein_bind   CAP binding site: CAP binding activates transcription in the presence of cAMP. E. coli catabolite activator protein
   4428..4458    +  promoter       lac promoter: promoter for the E. coli lac operon
   4466..4482    +  protein_bind   lac operator: The lac repressor binds to the lac operator to inhibit transcription in E. coli. This inhibition can be relieved by adding lactose or isopropyl-β-D-thiogalactopyranoside (IPTG). lac repressor encoded by lacI
   4502..4675    +  CDS            lacZα: LacZα fragment of β-galactosidase; lacZ fragment
