>Addgene plasmid #55662 | RIT1 Sequencing Result | analyzer sequence | sequence record 472346
GTGGTGCGTAACGGCAAAAGCACCGCCGGACATCAGCGCTAGCGGAGTGTATACTGGCTTACTATGTTGG
CACTGATGAGGGTGTCAGTGAAGTGCTTCATGTGGCAGGAGAAAAAAGGCTGCACCGGTGCGTCAGCAGA
ATATGTGATACAGGATATATTCCGCTTCCTCGCTCACTGACTCGCTACGCTCGGTCGTTCGACTGCGGCG
AGCGGAAATGGCTTACGAACGGGGCGGAGATTTCCTGGAAGATGCCAGGAAGATACTTAACAGGGAAGTG
AGAGGGCCGCGGCAAAGCCGTTTTTCCATAGGCTCCGCCCCCCTGACAAGCATCACGAAATCTGACGCTC
AAATCAGTGGTGGCGAAACCCGACAGGACTATAAAGATACCAGGCGTTTCCCCCTGGCGGCTCCCTCGTG
CGCTCTCCTGTTCCTGCCTTTCGGTTTACCGGTGTCATTCCGCTGTTATGGCCGCGTTTGTCTCATTCCA
CGCCTGACACTCAGTTCCGGGTAGGCAGTTCGCTCCAAGCTGGACTGTATGCACGAACCCCCCGTTCAGT
CCGACCGCTGCGCCTTATCCGGTAACTATCGTCTTGAGTCCAACCCGGAAAGACATGCAAAAGCACCACT
GGCAGCAGCCACTGGTAATTGATTTAGAGGAGTTAGTCTTGAAGTCATGCGCCGGTTAAGGCTAAACTGA
AAGGACAAGTTTTGGTGACTGCGCTCCTCCAAGCCAGTTACCTCGGTTCAAAGAGTTGGTAGCTCAGAGA
ACCTTCGAAAAACCGCCCTGCAAGGCGGTTTTTTCGTTTTCAGAGCAAGAGATTACGCGCAGACCAAAAC
GATCTCAAGAAGATCATCTTATTAATCAGATAAAATATTTCTAGATTTCAGTGCAATTTATCTCTTCAAA
TGTAGCACCTGAAGTCAGCCCCATACGATATAAGTTGTAATTCTCATGTTTGACAGCTTATCATCGATAA
GCTTTAATGCGGTAGTTTATCACAGTTAAATTGCTAACGCAGTCAGGCACCGTGTATGAAATCTAACAAT
GCGCTCATCGTCATCCTCGGCACCGTCACCCTGGATGCTGTACAATTGACGACGACAAGGGCCCGGGCAA
ACTAGTAATCAGACGCGGTCGTTCACTTGTTCAGCAACCAGATCAAAAGCCATTGACTCAGCAAGGGTTG
ACCGTATAATTCACGCGATTACACCGCATTGCGGTATCAACGCGCCCTTAGCTCAGTTGGATAGAGCAAC
GACCTTCTAAGTCGTGGGCCGCAGGTTCGAATCCTGCAGGGCGCGCCATTACAATTCAATCAGTTACGCC
TTCTTTATATCCTCCAGCCATGGCCTTGAAATGGCGTTAGTCATGAAATATAGACCGCCATCGAGTACCC
CTTGTACCCTTAACTCTTCCTGATACGTAAATAATGATTTGGTGGCCCTTGCTGGACTTGAACCAGCGAC
CAAGCGATTATGAGTCGCCTGCTCTAACCACTGAGCTAAAGGGCCTTGAGTGTGCAATAACAATACTTAT
AAACCACGCAATAAACATGATGATCTAGAGAATCCCGTCGTAGCCACCATCTTTTTTTGCGGGAGTGGCG
AAATTGGTAGACGCACCAGATTTAGGTTCTGGCGCCGCTAGGTGTGCGAGTTCAAGTCTCGCCTCCCGCA
CCATTCACCAGAAAGCGTTGATCGGATGCCCTCGAGTCGGGCAGCGTTGGGTCCTGGCCACGGGTGCGCA
TGATCGTGCTCCTGTCGTTGAGGACCCGGCTAGGCTGGCGGGGTTGCCTTACTGGTTAGCAGAATGAATC
ACCGATACGCGAGCGAACGTGAAGCGACTGCTGCTGCAAAACGTCTGCGACCTGAGCAACAACATGAATG
GTCTTCGGTTTCCGTGTTTCGTAAAGTCTGGAAACGCGGAAGTCCCCTACGTGCTGCTGAAGTTGCCCGC
AACAGAGAGTGGAACCAACCGGTGATACCACGATACTATGACTGAGAGTCAACGCCATGAGCGGCCTCAT
TTCTTATTCTGAGTTACAACAGTCCGCACCGCTGCCGGTAGCTCCTTCCGGTGGGCGCGGGGCATGACTA
TCGTCGCCGCACTTATGACTGTCTTCTTTATCATGCAACTCGTAGGACAGGTGCCGGCAGCGCCCAACAG
TCCCCCGGCCACGGGGCCTGCCACCATACCCACGCCGAAACAAGCGCCCTGCACCATTATGTTCCGGATC
TGCATCGCAGGATGCTGCTGGCTACCCTGTGGAACACCTACATCTGTATTAACGAAGCGCTAACCGTTTT
TATCAGGCTCTGGGAGGCAGAATAAATGATCATATCGTCAATTATTACCTCCACGGGGAGAGCCTGAGCA
AACTGGCCTCAGGCATTTGAGAAGCACACGGTCACACTGCTTCCGGTAGTCAATAAACCGGTAAACCAGC
AATAGACATAAGCGGCTATTTAACGACCCTGCCCTGAACCGACGACCGGGTCGAATTTGCTTTCGAATTT
CTGCCATTCATCCGCTTATTATCACTTATTCAGGCGTAGCAACCAGGCGTTTAAGGGCACCAATAACTGC
CTTAAAAAAATTACGCCCCGCCCTGCCACTCATCGCAGTACTGTTGTAATTCATTAAGCATTCTGCCGAC
ATGGAAGCCATCACAAACGGCATGATGAACCTGAATCGCCAGCGGCATCAGCACCTTGTCGCCTTGCGTA
TAATATTTGCCCATGGTGAAAACGGGGGCGAAGAAGTTGTCCATATTGGCCACGTTTAAATCAAAACTGG
TGAAACTCACCCAGGGATTGGCTGAGACGAAAAACATATTCTCAATAAACCCTTTAGGGAAATAGGCCAG
GTTTTCACCGTAACACGCCACATCTTGCGAATATATGTGTAGAAACTGCCGGAAATCGTCGTGGTATTCA
CTCCAGAGCGATGAAAACGTTTCAGTTTGCTCATGGAAAACGGTGTAACAAGGGTGAACACTATCCCATA
TCACCAGCTCACCGTCTTTCATTGCCATACGGAATTCCGGATGAGCATTCATCAGGCGGGCAAGAATGTG
AATAAAGGCCGGATAAAACTTGTGCTTATTTTTCTTTACGGTCTTTAAAAAGGCCGTAATATCCAGCTGA
ACGGTCTGGTTATAGGTACATTGAGCAACTGACTGAAATGCCTCAAAATGTTCTTTACGATGCCATTGGG
ATATATCAACGGTGGTATATCCAGTGATTTTTTTCTCCATTTTAGCTTCCTTAGCTCCTGAAAATCTCGA
TAACTCAAAAAATACGCCCGGTAGTGATCTTATTTCATTATGGTGAAAGTTGGAACCTCTTACGTGCCGA
TCAACGTCTCATTTTCGCCAAAAGTTGGCCCAGGGCTTCCCGGTATCAACAGGGACACCAGGATTTATTT
ATTCTGCGAAGTGATCTTCCGTCACAGGTATTTATTCGGCGCAAAGTGCGTCGGGTGATGCTGCCAACTT
ACTGATTTAGTGTATGATGGTGTTTTTGAGGTGCTCCAGTGGCTTCTGTTTCTATCAGCTGTCCCTCCTG
TTCAGCTACTGACGGG
Features (pLannotate 1.2.2; 14 found; start..end, strand, type, name):
    160..215     -  rep_origin     RSF ori (fragment): Plasmids containing the RSF 1030 origin of replication can be propagated in E. coli cells that contain additional plasmids with compatible origins.
    303..848     -  rep_origin     p15A ori: Plasmids containing the medium-copy-number p15A origin of replication can be propagated in E. coli cells that contain a second plasmid with the ColE1 origin.
    960..988     +  promoter       tet promoter: E. coli promoter for tetracycline efflux protein gene
   1036..1092    +  CDS            TcR (fragment): tetracycline efflux protein; tet; confers resistance to tetracycline
   1232..1308    +  tRNA           argU: E. coli tRNA-Arg recognizing AGA and AGG; argU
   1440..1515    -  tRNA           ileX: E. coli tRNA-Ile recognizing AUA; ileX
   1598..1679    +  ncRNA          tRNA: Accession: RF00005 - tRNA
   1809..1934    -  CDS            YPB1_ECOLX (fragment): Protein predicted: Swiss-Prot protein existence level 4. From Escherichia coli.
   2070..2163    +  CDS            TcR (fragment): tetracycline efflux protein; tet; confers resistance to tetracycline
   2160..2217    -  CDS            TcR (fragment): tetracycline efflux protein; tet; confers resistance to tetracycline
   2204..2302    +  CDS            YPB2_ECOLX (fragment): Protein predicted: Swiss-Prot protein existence level 4. From Escherichia coli.
   2601..3260    -  CDS            CmR: chloramphenicol acetyltransferase; cat; confers resistance to chloramphenicol
   3261..3363    -  promoter       cat promoter: promoter of the E. coli cat gene encoding chloramphenicol acetyltransferase
   3484..41      +  mobile_element IS1 (fragment) (across the origin): prokaryotic transposable element IS1
