[The description below was written by a language model from this plasmid's Addgene catalogue record and pLannotate feature annotations shown in this document.]
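Description:
RIT1 is a bacterial expression plasmid built on the pGEX2T backbone for producing mouse RIT1, a Ras-family small GTPase, in E. coli. In the full sequenced record (about 5.6 kb), the Rit1 coding sequence lies directly downstream of the Schistosoma japonicum glutathione S-transferase (GST) open reading frame, an arrangement typical of pGEX vectors in which the insert is expressed as an N-terminal GST fusion that can be captured on glutathione resin. The catalogue does not explicitly list a tag, and no protease site is annotated in the short linker between GST and Rit1. The insert was placed by restriction cloning between BglII and MfeI sites, both retained.

The catalogue gives the promoter as "lac", but the feature table shows that the GST-Rit1 cassette sits behind the hybrid tac promoter and a lac operator. A plasmid-borne lacI gene supplies repressor, so expression is held off until relieved by IPTG. A separate lac promoter, operator, CAP site and lacZα fragment downstream of lacI are backbone remnants and do not drive the insert. Propagation relies on a ColE1/pMB1-type high-copy origin, and selection on the β-lactamase gene conferring ampicillin resistance. The depositor notes that the BL21 codon-plus host strain also carries a separate helper plasmid of roughly 3.5 kb conferring chloramphenicol resistance, which is not part of this construct.

The second feature table (4,948 nt) matches the stated backbone size and lacks Rit1, so it appears to represent the empty vector rather than the deposited clone. The record supports use for recombinant RIT1 production, in the context of a study on how RAS and RHO family GTPases regulate phosphoinositide 3-kinase isoforms.
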