Addgene plasmid #55662: RIT1
Purpose: expression of mouse RIT1
Depositing lab: Julian Downward. Depositing organization: Cancer Research UK. Publication: RAS and RHO families of GTPases directly regulate distinct phosphoinositide 3-kinase isoforms. Fritsch R, de Krijger I, Fritsch K, George R, Reason B, Kumar MS, Diefenbacher M, Stamp G, Downward J. Cell. 2013 May 23;153(5):1050-63. doi: 10.1016/j.cell.2013.04.031. PubMed 23706742.
Backbone
  Vector backbone: pGEX2T
  Backbone manufacturer: GE Healthcare Life Sciences
  Backbone size w/o insert (bp): 4948
  Vector type: Bacterial Expression
Growth in bacteria
  Bacterial resistance: Ampicillin, 100 μg/mL
  Growth temperature: 37°C
  Growth strain: BL21 codon plus ril de3
  Copy number: High Copy
Gene/Insert
  Gene/Insert name: RIT1
  Species: M. musculus (mouse)
  Entrez Gene: Rit1 (a.k.a. RIBB, ROC1, Rit)
  Promoter: lac
  Cloning method: Restriction Enzyme; 5′ cloning site BglII (not destroyed); 3′ cloning site MfeI (not destroyed)
  Sequencing primers: 5′ lac promoter; 3′ GST-R
Terms and licenses: Academic/Nonprofit Terms; Industry Terms: Not Available to Industry
Depositor comments: Please note that the BL21 codon plus ril de3 strain this plasmid is propagated in also contains a ~3.5 kb helper plasmid that confers chloramphenicol resistance.
How to cite: RIT1 was a gift from Julian Downward (Addgene plasmid # 55662 ; http://n2t.net/addgene:55662 ; RRID:Addgene_55662)
