>Addgene plasmid #55662 | RIT1 | depositor partial sequence | sequence record 86187 | RIT1
ATGGAGTCCGGAGCTCGCCCCATTGGTAGCAGCTGTAGCAGCCCTGCAGCACTCTCCCGGGAATACAAAC
TAGTGATGCTGGGTGCCGGTGGAGTTGGGAAGAGTGCCATGACAATGCAGTTCATCAGCCACCGATTCCC
AGAAGACCATGACCCCACCATTGAAGATGCTTATAAGATCCGGATCCGCATTGATGATGAACCTGCCAAT
CTGGACATCCTGGACACAGCAGGACAGGCAGAGTTTACAGCCATGCGGGATCAGTATATGAGGGCAGGAG
AAGGATTCATCATCTGTTACTCCATCACGGATCGTCGAAGTTTCCACGAAGTTCGGGAGTTTAAACAACT
GATTTACCGGGTCCGACGCACCGATGATACACCGGTGGTTCTTGTGGGGAACAAGTCTGACCTAAAGCAG
CTGAGGCAGGTCTCCAAGGAAGAGGGATTGTCTCTGGCTCGAGAATTCAGTTGTCCCTTTTTTGAGACCT
CAGCTGCCTACCGTTACTACATCGACGACGTTTTCCACGCCCTCGTCCGGGAGATCCGTAAGAAAGAGAA
GGAGCTAGTACTGGCCATGGAGAAGAAGGCCAAACCCAAGAACAGCGTATGGAAGAGGCTGAAGTCACCG
TTCAGGAGGAAGAAAGACTCGGTCACCTGA
