>Addgene plasmid #55662 | RIT1 | addgene partial sequence | sequence record 90521 | pGEX5 5'-GGGCTGGCAAGCCACGTTTGGTG-3'
AATCGGATCTGGTTCCGCGTGGATCTGAGTCCGGAGCTCGCCCCATTGGTAGCAGCTGTAGCAGCCCTGC
AGCACTCTCCCGGGAATACAAACTAGTGATGCTGGGTGCCGGTGGAGTTGGGAAGAGTGCCATGACAATG
CAGTTCATCAGCCACCGATTCCCAGAAGACCATGACCCCACCATTGAAGATGCTTATAAGATCCGGATCC
GCATTGATGATGAACCTGCCAATCTGGACATCCTGGACACAGCAGGACAGGCAGAGTTTACAGCCATGCG
GGATCAGTATATGAGGGCAGGAGAAGGATTCATCATCTGTTACTCCATCACGGATCGTCGAAGTTTCCAC
GAAGTTCGGGAGTTTAAACAACTGATTTACCGGGTCCGACGCACCGATGATACACCGGTGGTTCTTGTGG
GGAACAAGTCTGACCTAAAGCAGCTGAGGCAGGTCTCCAAGGAAGAGGGATTGTCTCTGGCTCGAGAATT
CAGTTGTCCCTTTTTTGAGACCTCAGCTGCCTACCGTTACTACATCGACGACGTTTTCCACGCCCTCGTC
CGGGAGATCCGTAAGAAAGAGAAGGAGCTAGTACTGGCCATGGAGAAGAAGGCCAAACCCAAGAACAGCG
TATGGAAGAGGCTGAAGTCACCGTTCAGGAGGAAGAAAGACTCGGTCACCTGACAATTCATCGTGACTGA
CTGACGATCTGCCTCGCGCGTTTCGGTGATGACGGTGAAAACCTCTGACACATGCAGCTCCCGGAGACGG
TCACAGCTTGTCTGTAAGCGGATGCCGGGAGCAGACAAGCCCGTCAGGGCGCGTCAGCGGGTGTTGGCGG
GTGTCGGGGCGCAGCCATGACCCAGTCACGTAGCGATAGCGGAGTGTATAATTCTTGAAGACGAAAGGGC
CTCGTGATACGCCTATTTTTATAGGTTAATGTCATGATAATAATGGTTTCTTAGACGTCAGGTGGCACTT
TTCGGGGAAATGTGCGCGGAACCCCTATTTGTTTATTTTTCTAA
