>Addgene plasmid #55662 | RIT1 | addgene partial sequence | sequence record 90525 | pGEX3 5'-CCGGGAGCTGCATGTGTCAGAGG-3'
AACGCGCGAGGCAGATCGTCAGTCAGTCACGATGAATTGTCAGGTGACCGAGTCTTTCTTCCTCCTGAAC
GGTGACTTCAGCCTCTTCCATACGCTGTTCTTGGGTTTGGCCTTCTTCTCCATGGCCAGTACTAGCTCCT
TCTCTTTCTTACGGATCTCCCGGACGAGGGCGTGGAAAACGTCGTCGATGTAGTAACGGTAGGCAGCTGA
GGTCTCAAAAAAGGGACAACTGAATTCTCGAGCCAGAGACAATCCCTCTTCCTTGGAGACCTGCCTCAGC
TGCTTTAGGTCAGACTTGTTCCCCACAAGAACCACCGGTGTATCATCGGTGCGTCGGACCCGGTAAATCA
GTTGTTTAAACTCCCGAACTTCGTGGAAACTTCGACGATCCGTGATGGAGTAACAGATGATGAATCCTTC
TCCTGCCCTCATATACTGATCCCGCATGGCTGTAAACTCTGCCTGTCCTGCTGTGTCCAGGATGTCCAGA
TTGGCAGGTTCATCATCAATGCGGATCCGGATCTTATAAGCATCTTCAATGGTGGGGTCATGGTCTTCTG
GGAATCGGTGGCTGATGAACTGCATTGTCATGGCACTCTTCCCAACTCCACCGGCACCCAGCATCACTAG
TTTGTATTCCCGGGAGAGTGCTGCAGGGCTGCTACAGCTGCTACCAATGGGGCGAGCTCCGGACTCAGAT
CCACGCGGAACCAGATCCGATTTTGGAGGATGGTCGCCACCACCAAACGTGGCTTGCCAGCCCTGCAAAG
GCCATGCTATATACTTGCTGGATTTCAAGTACTTATCAATTTGTGGGATAGCTTCAATACGTTTTTTAAA
ACAAACTAATTTTGGGAACGCATCCAGGCACATTGGGTCCATGTATAAAACAACATCAAGAGCGTCATAC
AA
